Addgene plasmid #15443: -227 hTF (mutant NF-kB)
Depositing lab: Nigel Mackman. Depositing organization: Scripps California (The Scripps Research Institute). Publication: Regulation of the tissue factor gene in human monocytic cells. Role of AP-1, NF-kappa B/Rel, and Sp1 proteins in uninduced and lipopolysaccharide-induced expression. Oeth P, Parry GC, Mackman N. Arterioscler Thromb Vasc Biol. 1997 Feb . 17(2):365-74. 10.1161/01.ATV.17.2.365 PubMed 9081693.
Backbone
  Vector backbone: pGL2 Basic
  Backbone manufacturer: Promega
  Backbone size w/o insert (bp): 5600
  Vector type: Mammalian Expression, Luciferase
Growth in bacteria
  Bacterial resistance: Ampicillin, 100 μg/mL
  Growth temperature: 37°C
  Growth strain: DH5alpha
  Copy number: High Copy
Gene/Insert
  Gene/Insert name: Tissue factor promoter (alt name: TF)
  Species: H. sapiens (human)
  Insert size (bp): 348
  Mutation: NF-kappaB binding domain mutated
  Entrez Gene: F3 (a.k.a. CD142, TF, TFA)
  Cloning method: Restriction Enzyme; 5′ cloning site KpnI (not destroyed); 3′ cloning site KpnI (not destroyed)
  Sequencing primers: 5′ na; 3′ LucNrev
Terms and licenses: Academic/Nonprofit Terms; Industry Terms: Not Available to Industry
Depositor comments: -227 to +121 hTF promoter with NF-kappaB binding domain mutated. hTF promoter deletion series, Mackman lab #2587.
How to cite: -227 hTF (mutant NF-kB) was a gift from Nigel Mackman (Addgene plasmid # 15443 ; http://n2t.net/addgene:15443 ; RRID:Addgene_15443)
