[The description below was written by a language model from this plasmid's Addgene catalogue record.]
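Description:
-227 hTF (mutant NF-kB) is a luciferase reporter plasmid built on the Promega pGL2 Basic backbone (about 5.6 kb without insert), a promoterless vector in which a firefly luciferase coding region sits downstream of a multiple cloning site, so that reporter output depends on whatever regulatory DNA is inserted. It is maintained in E. coli as a high-copy plasmid under ampicillin selection and is intended for transfection into mammalian cells. No feature table is provided, so the details of the backbone elements beyond these catalogue fields are not documented in the record.

The insert is a 348 bp fragment of the human tissue factor (F3, also known as TF or CD142) promoter spanning positions -227 to +121 relative to the transcription start, cloned into the KpnI site, which is retained at both ends. Because the same enzyme was used on both sides, orientation is not enforced by the cloning strategy; the record lists a luciferase-directed reverse primer for reading back into the insert. In this version the NF-kappaB binding site within the promoter has been mutated, although the exact base changes are not stated. The plasmid belongs to a tissue factor promoter deletion series and serves as a comparator for the corresponding wild-type -227 construct: differences in luciferase activity between the two indicate how much NF-kappaB/Rel binding contributes to promoter activity. The associated study examined the roles of AP-1, NF-kappaB/Rel and Sp1 proteins in basal and lipopolysaccharide-induced tissue factor expression in human monocytic cells, which is the setting in which this reporter is typically used.
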