>Addgene plasmid #15443 | -227 hTF (mutant NF-kB) | addgene partial sequence | sequence record 21906 | 15443 with LucNrev
NCGCCGGGCCTTTCTTTATGTTTTTGGCGTCTTCCATTTTACCAACAGTACCGGAATGCCNAGCTTACTT
AGATCTCGAGCTAGCACGCGTAAGAGCTCGGTACCCTACCAGTTGGCGGCGAGATCGAGCGGGTTCCGTG
GCGCCCGTGGGGCTGGGGAGGTTGGGCTGAAGGCGCCCTGGGCCGGCCAGAGGGAGTGCGAGGGGGTGCG
GGGAGCTCGCAGTCTTGGGGAGCCGGTGCCCCGCGCGCTATAAAGGGCCGGCGGCGCGCTCTCCCGCGCC
TCTGCCCGCCCCCGGCGCCCGCCCCCGCCGCTCCTCCCGACTCCCCGCCCCCGGCCCGGGTCACTTGCCG
TCGCGGNGGGCGGCCCCCGGCGAGTCCACACCCCTGCCCCGCCTCCTCCCGGTATCTAACTCCGGGACCC
TGCAAGGGATGACTCACCCCAGNGATTCAACCGGGGNACCTCCCGGGTTATGTTAGCTCAGTTACAGTAC
CATAAGATACATTGATGAGTTNGGACNAACCNCAACTANAANGCANNGAANAAAAATGCTTTATTTGNGA
